>Addgene plasmid #13406 | pFbx15(-201/+114)-Luc | addgene partial sequence | sequence record 19783 | RVprimer3 5'-CTAGCAAAATAGGCTGTCCC-3'
CCGGTCTAGATTGAATTCGCCCTTGCATAGTGGCTATGAAAAGCTTAGCCCCAGGCAAGGTAGTACACGC
CTTTAATTCCGGGAGACTAAGGCAAGGAGATCTCTGAGTTCAAGGTCAGCCTGGAAGAGAACTAATCCCA
GATCAAGGTGTGGTTGTAACACCTTTAATCTGGGCCCTAACTTCTTTTGGAGACTATATAAGGACATCTT
CGCCTGCTTCCACTTACTTGCCTGTCCAAGATCTGTTGGAATCTGCTTCTACAGAAGACCAGCTGAAACA
AATAGCTTCGTGGGACTGAGCACAACTACTAGATTCTTGGACTTCCGTTCACAGCTGCCAATTCAATCTA
GACCGGTACCGAGCTCTTACGCGTGCTAGCCCGGGCTCGAGATCTGCGATCTAAGTAAGCTTGGCATTCC
GGTACTGTTGGTAAAGCCACCATGGAAGACGCCAAAAACATAAAGAAAGGCCCGGCGCCATTCTATCCGC
TGGAAGATGGAACCGCTGGAGAGCAACTGCATAAGGCTATGAAGAGATACGCCCTGGTTCCTGGAACAAT
TGCTTTTACAGATGCACATATCGAGGTGGACATCACTTACGCTGAGTACTTCGAAATGTCCGTTCGGTTG
GCAGAAGCTATGAAACGATATGGGCTGAATACAAATCACAGAATCGTCGTATGCAGTGAAAACTCTCTTC
AATTCTTTATGCCGGTGTTGGGCGCGTTATTTATCGGAGTTGCAGTTGCGCCCGCGAACGACATTTATAA
TGAACGTGAATTGCTCAACAGTATGGGCATTTCGCAGCCTACCG
