[The description below was written by a language model from this plasmid's Addgene catalogue record.]
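Description:
pFbx15(-201/+114)-Luc is a luciferase reporter plasmid built on the pGV-BM2 backbone (about 4.8 kb without insert) and classified as a mammalian expression/luciferase vector. It is maintained in E. coli as a high-copy plasmid under ampicillin selection. The record gives no feature table, so the origin of replication, the exact luciferase variant, the polyadenylation signal and any minimal promoter present in the backbone are not stated.

The insert is a 315 bp unmutated fragment from the upstream region of the mouse Fbx15 gene. As the name indicates, it spans positions -201 to +114, presumably numbered relative to the transcription start site. It was introduced by restriction cloning, with the 5′ EcoRI site retained and the 3′ MunI site destroyed on ligation, which is consistent with joining of compatible cohesive ends. Placed ahead of the luciferase coding sequence, this fragment makes reporter output depend on the regulatory activity contained in this part of the Fbx15 locus, so light production in transfected cells serves as a readout of that activity.

The associated publication identifies Fbx15 as a target of the pluripotency factor Oct3/4 in embryonic stem cells. The coordinate-based name suggests that the plasmid is one defined fragment within a deletion or mapping series, although the record does not describe any companion constructs. It is suited to transient transfection assays that compare Fbx15 regulatory activity between cell types, such as embryonic stem cells and differentiated cells, or that test responsiveness to Oct3/4 and related transcription factors.
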