Addgene plasmid #13406: pFbx15(-201/+114)-Luc
Depositing lab: Shinya Yamanaka. Depositing organization: Kyoto University, Center for iPS Cell Research and Application. Publication: Fbx15 is a novel target of Oct3/4 but is dispensable for embryonic stem cell self-renewal and mouse development. Tokuzawa Y, Kaiho E, Maruyama M, Takahashi K, Mitsui K, Maeda M, Niwa H, Yamanaka S. Mol Cell Biol. 2003 Apr . 23(8):2699-708. 10.1128/MCB.23.8.2699-2708.2003 PubMed 12665572.
Backbone
  Vector backbone: pGV-BM2
  Backbone size w/o insert (bp): 4800
  Vector type: Mammalian Expression, Luciferase
Growth in bacteria
  Bacterial resistance: Ampicillin, 100 μg/mL
  Growth temperature: 37°C
  Growth strain: DH5alpha
  Copy number: High Copy
Gene/Insert
  Gene/Insert name: Upstream region of mouse Fbx15 gene
  Species: M. musculus (mouse)
  Insert size (bp): 315
  Mutation: None
  Cloning method: Restriction Enzyme; 5′ cloning site EcoRI (not destroyed); 3′ cloning site MunI (destroyed during cloning)
  Sequencing primers: 5′ pGV-2U
Terms and licenses: Academic/Nonprofit Terms; Industry Terms: Not Available to Industry
Depositor comments: The sequence of primer pGV-2U is ACT AAC ATA CGC TCT CCA TCA A.
How to cite: pFbx15(-201/+114)-Luc was a gift from Shinya Yamanaka (Addgene plasmid # 13406 ; http://n2t.net/addgene:13406 ; RRID:Addgene_13406)
